Addgene plasmid #96973: pMDC32-SEIPIN1
Purpose: Express Arabidopsis SEIPIN1 gene in plants.
Depositing lab: Kent Chapman. Depositing organization: University of North Texas. Publication: Arabidopsis SEIPIN Proteins Modulate Triacylglycerol Accumulation and Influence Lipid Droplet Proliferation. Cai Y, Goodman JM, Pyc M, Mullen RT, Dyer JM, Chapman KD. Plant Cell. 2015 Sep;27(9):2616-36. doi: 10.1105/tpc.15.00588. Epub 2015 Sep 11. PubMed 26362606.
Backbone
  Vector backbone: pMDC32
  Backbone size w/o insert (bp): 11752
  Vector type: Plant Expression
  Selectable markers: Hygromycin
Growth in bacteria
  Bacterial resistance: Kanamycin, 50 μg/mL
  Growth temperature: 37°C
  Growth strain: DH5alpha
  Copy number: High Copy
Gene/Insert
  Gene/Insert name: SEIPIN1
  Species: A. thaliana (mustard weed)
  Insert size (bp): 1107
  Entrez Gene: AT5G16460 (a.k.a. AT5G16460, MQK4.19, MQK4_19)
  Promoter: 35S
  Cloning method: Restriction Enzyme; 5′ cloning site AscI (not destroyed); 3′ cloning site PacI (not destroyed)
Terms and licenses: Academic/Nonprofit Terms; Industry Terms: Not Available to Industry
Depositor comments: The sequences and maps of pMDC vectors can be obtained from the following website. http://www.botinst.uzh.ch/en/research/development/grossnik/vectors/MarkdGatewayVectors.html
How to cite: pMDC32-SEIPIN1 was a gift from Kent Chapman (Addgene plasmid # 96973 ; http://n2t.net/addgene:96973 ; RRID:Addgene_96973)
