[The description below was written by a language model from this plasmid's Addgene catalogue record and pLannotate feature annotations shown in this document.]
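Description:
pMDC32-SEIPIN1 is a plant expression plasmid built on the pMDC32 binary T-DNA backbone and designed to express the Arabidopsis thaliana SEIPIN1 gene (AT5G16460) in plants. The annotated sequence (about 11.1 kb) shows the typical dual-host architecture of an Agrobacterium binary vector. A high-copy ColE1/pMB1-type origin with a bom mobilisation region supports propagation in E. coli. The pVS1 origin, with its RepA replication and StaA stability proteins, allows maintenance in Agrobacterium. Bacterial selection is by a kanamycin resistance gene (aphA-3 type) located outside the T-DNA borders.

Between the nopaline-type left and right border repeats sit two cassettes. The first is the payload: an enhanced CaMV 35S promoter with a duplicated enhancer drives the roughly 1.1 kb SEIPIN1 coding sequence, which is followed by the nopaline synthase (NOS) terminator. The insert was cloned by restriction enzymes between AscI and PacI sites, both of which are retained. No epitope tag or fluorescent fusion is annotated, so the protein appears to be expressed untagged. The second cassette, adjacent to the left border, is a plant selectable marker: another enhanced 35S promoter drives hygromycin B phosphotransferase, terminated by the CaMV poly(A) signal. Residual lac promoter/operator, lacI, lacZα and polylinker fragments are remnants of the backbone's cloning history.

SEIPIN1 is annotated as a protein that influences lipid droplet number, size and morphology and modulates triacylglycerol accumulation. The construct therefore suits strong constitutive overexpression of SEIPIN1 in plant tissues to study lipid droplet formation and neutral lipid storage.
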