Features (pLannotate 1.2.2; 24 found; start..end, strand, type, name):
     32..54      -  protein_bind   lac operator (fragment): The lac repressor binds to the lac operator to inhibit transcription in E. coli. This inhibition can be relieved by adding lactose or isopropyl-β-D-thiogalactopyranoside (IPTG). lac repressor encoded by lacI
     58..88      -  promoter       lac promoter: promoter for the E. coli lac operon
    103..124     -  protein_bind   CAP binding site: CAP binding activates transcription in the presence of cAMP. E. coli catabolite activator protein
    137..225     -  CDS            lacI (fragment): lac repressor; lacI; The lac repressor binds to the lac operator to inhibit transcription in E. coli. This inhibition can be relieved by adding lactose or isopropyl-β-D-thiogalactopyranoside (IPTG).
    315..991     +  promoter       CaMV 35S promoter (enhanced): cauliflower mosaic virus 35S promoter with a duplicated enhancer region
   1058..2083    +  CDS            HygR: hygromycin B phosphotransferase confers resistance to hygromycin
   2124..2298    +  polyA_signal   CaMV poly(A) signal: cauliflower mosaic virus polyadenylation signal
   2376..2400    -  misc_feature   LB T-DNA repeat: left border repeat from nopaline C58 T-DNA
   2825..3606    +  CDS            KanR (fragment): aminoglycoside phosphotransferase; aphA-3; confers resistance to kanamycin
   3706..4294    +  rep_origin     ori: high-copy-number ColE1/pMB1/pBR322/pUC origin of replication
   4480..4620    -  misc_feature   bom: basis of mobility region from pBR322
   4722..4761    -  CDS            rop (fragment): Rop protein, which maintains plasmids at low copy number; rop
   4964..5158    -  rep_origin     pVS1 oriV: origin of replication for the Pseudomonas plasmid pVS1 (Heeb et al., 2000)
   5224..6297    -  CDS            pVS1 RepA: replication protein from the Pseudomonas plasmid pVS1 (Heeb et al., 2000)
   6726..7355    -  CDS            pVS1 StaA: stability protein from the Pseudomonas plasmid pVS1 (Heeb et al., 2000)
   7915..8316    -  CDS            Y4CG_SINFN (fragment): Protein inferred from homology: Swiss-Prot protein existence level 3. From Sinorhizobium fredii (strain NBRC 101917 / NGR234).
   8656..8680    -  misc_feature   RB T-DNA repeat: right border repeat from nopaline C58 T-DNA
   8746..8900    -  CDS            lacZα (fragment): LacZα fragment of β-galactosidase; lacZ fragment
   8903..8923    -  misc_feature   MCS (fragment): pUC18/19 multiple cloning site
   8998..9669    +  promoter       CaMV 35S promoter (enhanced): cauliflower mosaic virus 35S promoter with a duplicated enhancer region
   9671..9697    -  misc_feature   MCS (fragment): pUC18/19 multiple cloning site
   9720..10823   +  CDS            SEI1: SEI1_ARATH - Experimental evidence at transcript level: Swiss-Prot protein existence level 2. Involved in lipid metabolism and lipid droplet (LD) morphology, number, and size. Facilitates the formation of large-sized LDs and modulates triacylglycerol accumulation. Induces probably a reorganization of the endoplasmic reticulum into LD-forming domains. From Arabidopsis thaliana (Mouse-ear cress).
  10834..10869   -  misc_feature   MCS (fragment): pBluescript multiple cloning site
  10880..11132   +  terminator     NOS terminator: nopaline synthase terminator and poly(A) signal
>Addgene plasmid #96973 | pMDC32-SEIPIN1 | addgene full sequence | sequence record 190280 | Addgene Assembled NGS Result
CGTAATCATGTCATAGCTGTTTCCTGTGTGAAATTGTTATCCGCTCACAATTCCACACAACATACGAGCC
GGAAGCATAAAGTGTAAAGCCTGGGGTGCCTAATGAGTGAGCTAACTCACATTAATTGCGTTGCGCTCAC
TGCCCGCTTTCCAGTCGGGAAACCTGTCGTGCCAGCTGCATTAATGAATCGGCCAACGCGCGGGGAGAGG
CGGTTTGCGTATTGGCTAGAGCAGCTTGCCAACATGGTGGAGCACGACACTCTCGTCTACTCCAAGAATA
TCAAAGATACAGTCTCAGAAGACCAAAGGGCTATTGAGACTTTTCAACAAAGGGTAATATCGGGAAACCT
CCTCGGATTCCATTGCCCAGCTATCTGTCACTTCATCAAAAGGACAGTAGAAAAGGAAGGTGGCACCTAC
AAATGCCATCATTGCGATAAAGGAAAGGCTATCGTTCAAGATGCCTCTGCCGACAGTGGTCCCAAAGATG
GACCCCCACCCACGAGGAGCATCGTGGAAAAAGAAGACGTTCCAACCACGTCTTCAAAGCAAGTGGATTG
ATGTGAACATGGTGGAGCACGACACTCTCGTCTACTCCAAGAATATCAAAGATACAGTCTCAGAAGACCA
AAGGGCTATTGAGACTTTTCAACAAAGGGTAATATCGGGAAACCTCCTCGGATTCCATTGCCCAGCTATC
TGTCACTTCATCAAAAGGACAGTAGAAAAGGAAGGTGGCACCTACAAATGCCATCATTGCGATAAAGGAA
AGGCTATCGTTCAAGATGCCTCTGCCGACAGTGGTCCCAAAGATGGACCCCCACCCACGAGGAGCATCGT
GGAAAAAGAAGACGTTCCAACCACGTCTTCAAAGCAAGTGGATTGATGTGATATCTCCACTGACGTAAGG
GATGACGCACAATCCCACTATCCTTCGCAAGACCCTTCCTCTATATAAGGAAGTTCATTTCATTTGGAGA
GGACACGCTGAAATCACCAGTCTCTCTCTACAAATCTATCTCTCTCGAGCTTTCGCAGATCCGGGGGGCA
ATGAGATATGAAAAAGCCTGAACTCACCGCGACGTCTGTCGAGAAGTTTCTGATCGAAAAGTTCGACAGC
GTCTCCGACCTGATGCAGCTCTCGGAGGGCGAAGAATCTCGTGCTTTCAGCTTCGATGTAGGAGGGCGTG
GATATGTCCTGCGGGTAAATAGCTGCGCCGATGGTTTCTACAAAGATCGTTATGTTTATCGGCACTTTGC
ATCGGCCGCGCTCCCGATTCCGGAAGTGCTTGACATTGGGGAGTTTAGCGAGAGCCTGACCTATTGCATC
TCCCGCCGTTCACAGGGTGTCACGTTGCAAGACCTGCCTGAAACCGAACTGCCCGCTGTTCTACAACCGG
TCGCGGAGGCTATGGATGCGATCGCTGCGGCCGATCTTAGCCAGACGAGCGGGTTCGGCCCATTCGGACC
GCAAGGAATCGGTCAATACACTACATGGCGTGATTTCATATGCGCGATTGCTGATCCCCATGTGTATCAC
TGGCAAACTGTGATGGACGACACCGTCAGTGCGTCCGTCGCGCAGGCTCTCGATGAGCTGATGCTTTGGG
CCGAGGACTGCCCCGAAGTCCGGCACCTCGTGCACGCGGATTTCGGCTCCAACAATGTCCTGACGGACAA
TGGCCGCATAACAGCGGTCATTGACTGGAGCGAGGCGATGTTCGGGGATTCCCAATACGAGGTCGCCAAC
ATCTTCTTCTGGAGGCCGTGGTTGGCTTGTATGGAGCAGCAGACGCGCTACTTCGAGCGGAGGCATCCGG
AGCTTGCAGGATCGCCACGACTCCGGGCGTATATGCTCCGCATTGGTCTTGACCAACTCTATCAGAGCTT
GGTTGACGGCAATTTCGATGATGCAGCTTGGGCGCAGGGTCGATGCGACGCAATCGTCCGATCCGGAGCC
GGGACTGTCGGGCGTACACAAATCGCCCGCAGAAGCGCGGCCGTCTGGACCGATGGCTGTGTAGAAGTAC
TCGCCGATAGTGGAAACCGACGCCCCAGCACTCGTCCGAGGGCAAAGAAATAGAGTAGATGCCGACCGGG
ATCTGTCGATCGACAAGCTCGAGTTTCTCCATAATAATGTGTGAGTAGTTCCCAGATAAGGGAATTAGGG
TTCCTATAGGGTTTCGCTCATGTGTTGAGCATATAAGAAACCCTTAGTATGTATTTGTATTTGTAAAATA
CTTCTATCAATAAAATTTCTAATTCCTAAAACCAAAATCCAGTACTAAAATCCAGATCCCCCGAATTAAT
TCGGCGTTAATTCAGTACATTAAAAACGTCCGCAATGTGTTATTAAGTTGTCTAAGCGTCAATTTGTTTA
CACCACAATATATCCTGCCACCAGCCAGCCAACAGCTCCCCGACCGGCAGCTCGGCACAAAATCACCACT
CGATACAGGCAGCCCATCAGTCCGGGACGGCGTCAGCGGGAGAGCCGTTGTAAGGCGGCAGACTTTGCTC
ATGTTACCGATGCTATTCGGAAGAACGGCAACTAAGCTGCCGGGTTTGAAACACGGATGATCTCGCGGAG
GGTAGCATGTTGATTGTAACGATGACAGAGCGTTGCTGCCTGTGATCACCGCGGTTTCAAAATCGGCTCC
GTCGATACTATGTTATACGCCAACTTTGAAAACAACTTTGAAAAAGCTGTTTTCTGGTATTTAAGGTTTT
AGAATGCAAGGAACAGTGAATTGGAGTTCGTCTTGTTATAATTAGCTTCTTGGGGTATCTTTAAATACTG
TAGAAAAGAGGAAGGAAATAATAAATGGCTAAAATGAGAATATCACCGGAATTGAAAAAACTGATCGAAA
AATACCGCTGCGTAAAAGATACGGAAGGAATGTCTCCTGCTAAGGTATATAAGCTGGTGGGAGAAAATGA
AAACCTATATTTAAAAATGACGGACAGCCGGTATAAAGGGACCACCTATGATGTGGAACGGGAAAAGGAC
ATGATGCTATGGCTGGAAGGAAAGCTGCCTGTTCCAAAGGTCCTGCACTTTGAACGGCATGATGGCTGGA
GCAATCTGCTCATGAGTGAGGCCGATGGCGTCCTTTGCTCGGAAGAGTATGAAGATGAACAAAGCCCTGA
AAAGATTATCGAGCTGTATGCGGAGTGCATCAGGCTCTTTCACTCCATCGACATATCGGATTGTCCCTAT
ACGAATAGCTTAGACAGCCGCTTAGCCGAATTGGATTACTTACTGAATAACGATCTGGCCGATGTGGATT
GCGAAAACTGGGAAGAAGACACTCCATTTAAAGATCCGCGCGAGCTGTATGATTTTTTAAAGACGGAAAA
GCCCGAAGAGGAACTTGTCTTTTCCCACGGCGACCTGGGAGACAGCAACATCTTTGTGAAAGATGGCAAA
GTAAGTGGCTTTATTGATCTTGGGAGAAGCGGCAGGGCGGACAAGTGGTATGACATTGCCTTCTGCGTCC
GGTCGATCAGGGAGGATATCGGGGAAGAACAGTATGTCGAGCTATTTTTTGACTTACTGGGGATCAAGCC
TGATTGGGAGAAAATAAAATATTATATTTTACTGGACTTGTTCGCACCTTCCCTAGAATGCATGACCAAA
ATCCCTTAACGTGAGTTTTCGTTCCACTGAGCGTCAGACCCCGTAGAAAAGATCAAAGGATCTTCTTGAG
ATCCTTTTTTTCTGCGCGTAATCTGCTGCTTGCAAACAAAAAAACCACCGCTACCAGCGGTGGTTTGTTT
GCCGGATCAAGAGCTACCAACTCTTTTTCCGAAGGTAACTGGCTTCAGCAGAGCGCAGATACCAAATACT
GTCCTTCTAGTGTAGCCGTAGTTAGGCCACCACTTCAAGAACTCTGTAGCACCGCCTACATACCTCGCTC
TGCTAATCCTGTTACCAGTGGCTGCTGCCAGTGGCGATAAGTCGTGTCTTACCGGGTTGGACTCAAGACG
ATAGTTACCGGATAAGGCGCAGCGGTCGGGCTGAACGGGGGGTTCGTGCACACAGCCCAGCTTGGAGCGA
ACGACCTACACCGAACTGAGATACCTACAGCGTGAGCTATGAGAAAGCGCCACGCTTCCCGAAGGGAGAA
AGGCGGACAGGTATCCGGTAAGCGGCAGGGTCGGAACAGGAGAGCGCACGAGGGAGCTTCCAGGGGGAAA
CGCCTGGTATCTTTATAGTCCTGTCGGGTTTCGCCACCTCTGACTTGAGCGTCGATTTTTGTGATGCTCG
TCAGGGGGGCGGAGCCTATGGAAAAACGCCAGCAACGCGGCCTTTTTACGGTTCCTGGCCTTTTGCTGGC
CTTTTGCTCACATGTTCTTTCCTGCGTTATCCCCTGATTCTGTGGATAACCGTATTACCGCCTTTGAGTG
AGCTGATACCGCTCGCCGCAGCCGAACGACCGAGCGCAGCGAGTCAGTGAGCGAGGAAGCGGAAGAGCGC
CTGATGCGGTATTTTCTCCTTACGCATCTGTGCGGTATTTCACACCGCATATGGTGCACTCTCAGTACAA
TCTGCTCTGATGCCGCATAGTTAAGCCAGTATACACTCCGCTATCGCTACGTGACTGGGTCATGGCTGCG
CCCCGACACCCGCCAACACCCGCTGACGCGCCCTGACGGGCTTGTCTGCTCCCGGCATCCGCTTACAGAC
AAGCTGTGACCGTCTCCGGGAGCTGCATGTGTCAGAGGTTTTCACCGTCATCACCGAAACGCGCGAGGCA
GGGTGCCTTGATGTGGGCGCCGGCGGTCGAGTGGCGACGGCGCGGCTTGTCCGCGCCCTGGTAGATTGCC
TGGCCGTAGGCCAGCCATTTTTGAGCGGCCAGCGGCCGCGATAGGCCGACGCGAAGCGGCGGGGCGTAGG
GAGCGCAGCGACCGAAGGGTAGGCGCTTTTTGCAGCTCTTCGGCTGTGCGCTGGCCAGACAGTTATGCAC
AGGCCAGGCGGGTTTTAAGAGTTTTAATAAGTTTTAAAGAGTTTTAGGCGGAAAAATCGCCTTTTTTCTC
TTTTATATCAGTCACTTACATGTGTGACCGGTTCCCAATGTACGGCTTTGGGTTCCCAATGTACGGGTTC
CGGTTCCCAATGTACGGCTTTGGGTTCCCAATGTACGTGCTATCCACAGGAAAGAGACCTTTTCGACCTT
TTTCCCCTGCTAGGGCAATTTGCCCTAGCATCTGCTCCGTACATTAGGAACCGGCGGATGCTTCGCCCTC
GATCAGGTTGCGGTAGCGCATGACTAGGATCGGGCCAGCCTGCCCCGCCTCCTCCTTCAAATCGTACTCC
GGCAGGTCATTTGACCCGATCAGCTTGCGCACGGTGAAACAGAACTTCTTGAACTCTCCGGCGCTGCCAC
TGCGTTCGTAGATCGTCTTGAACAACCATCTGGCTTCTGCCTTGCCTGCGGCGCGGCGTGCCAGGCGGTA
GAGAAAACGGCCGATGCCGGGATCGATCAAAAAGTAATCGGGGTGAACCGTCAGCACGTCCGGGTTCTTG
CCTTCTGTGATCTCGCGGTACATCCAATCAGCTAGCTCGATCTCGATGTACTCCGGCCGCCCGGTTTCGC
TCTTTACGATCTTGTAGCGGCTAATCAAGGCTTCACCCTCGGATACCGTCACCAGGCGGCCGTTCTTGGC
CTTCTTCGTACGCTGCATGGCAACGTGCGTGGTGTTTAACCGAATGCAGGTTTCTACCAGGTCGTCTTTC
TGCTTTCCGCCATCGGCTCGCCGGCAGAACTTGAGTACGTCCGCAACGTGTGGACGGAACACGCGGCCGG
GCTTGTCTCCCTTCCCTTCCCGGTATCGGTTCATGGATTCGGTTAGATGGGAAACCGCCATCAGTACCAG
GTCGTAATCCCACACACTGGCCATGCCGGCCGGCCCTGCGGAAACCTCTACGTGCCCGTCTGGAAGCTCG
TAGCGGATCACCTCGCCAGCTCGTCGGTCACGCTTCGACAGACGGAAAACGGCCACGTCCATGATGCTGC
GACTATCGCGGGTGCCCACGTCATAGAGCATCGGAACGAAAAAATCTGGTTGCTCGTCGCCCTTGGGCGG
CTTCCTAATCGACGGCGCACCGGCTGCCGGCGGTTGCCGGGATTCTTTGCGGATTCGATCAGCGGCCGCT
TGCCACGATTCACCGGGGCGTGCTTCTGCCTCGATGCGTTGCCGCTGGGCGGCCTGCGCGGCCTTCAACT
TCTCCACCAGGTCATCACCCAGCGCCGCGCCGATTTGTACCGGGCCGGATGGTTTGCGACCGCTCACGCC
GATTCCTCGGGCTTGGGGGTTCCAGTGCCATTGCAGGGCCGGCAGGCAACCCAGCCGCTTACGCCTGGCC
AACCGCCCGTTCCTCCACACATGGGGCATTCCACGGCGTCGGTGCCTGGTTGTTCTTGATTTTCCATGCC
GCCTCCTTTAGCCGCTAAAATTCATCTACTCATTTATTCATTTGCTCATTTACTCTGGTAGCTGCGCGAT
GTATTCAGATAGCAGCTCGGTAATGGTCTTGCCTTGGCGTACCGCGTACATCTTCAGCTTGGTGTGATCC
TCCGCCGGCAACTGAAAGTTGACCCGCTTCATGGCTGGCGTGTCTGCCAGGCTGGCCAACGTTGCAGCCT
TGCTGCTGCGTGCGCTCGGACGGCCGGCACTTAGCGTGTTTGTGCTTTTGCTCATTTTCTCTTTACCTCA
TTAACTCAAATGAGTTTTGATTTAATTTCAGCGGCCAGCGCCTGGACCTCGCGGGCAGCGTCGCCCTCGG
GTTCTGATTCAAGAACGGTTGTGCCGGCGGCGGCAGTGCCTGGGTAGCTCACGCGCTGCGTGATACGGGA
CTCAAGAATGGGCAGCTCGTACCCGGCCAGCGCCTCGGCAACCTCACCGCCGATGCGCGTGCCTTTGATC
GCCCGCGACACGACAAAGGCCGCTTGTAGCCTTCCATCCGTGACCTCAATGCGCTGCTTAACCAGCTCCA
CCAGGTCGGCGGTGGCCCATATGTCGTAAGGGCTTGGCTGCACCGGAATCAGCACGAAGTCGGCTGCCTT
GATCGCGGACACAGCCAAGTCCGCCGCCTGGGGCGCTCCGTCGATCACTACGAAGTCGCGCCGGCCGATG
GCCTTCACGTCGCGGTCAATCGTCGGGCGGTCGATGCCGACAACGGTTAGCGGTTGATCTTCCCGCACGG
CCGCCCAATCGCGGGCACTGCCCTGGGGATCGGAATCGACTAACAGAACATCGGCCCCGGCGAGTTGCAG
GGCGCGGGCTAGATGGGTTGCGATGGTCGTCTTGCCTGACCCGCCTTTCTGGTTAAGTACAGCGATAACC
TTCATGCGTTCCCCTTGCGTATTTGTTTATTTACTCATCGCATCATATACGCAGCGACCGCATGACGCAA
GCTGTTTTACTCAAATACACATCACCTTTTTAGACGGCGGCGCTCGGTTTCTTCAGCGGCCAAGCTGGCC
GGCCAGGCCGCCAGCTTGGCATCAGACAAACCGGCCAGGATTTCATGCAGCCGCACGGTTGAGACGTGCG
CGGGCGGCTCGAACACGTACCCGGCCGCGATCATCTCCGCCTCGATCTCTTCGGTAATGAAAAACGGTTC
GTCCTGGCCGTCCTGGTGCGGTTTCATGCTTGTTCCTCTTGGCGTTCATTCTCGGCGGCCGCCAGGGCGT
CGGCCTCGGTCAATGCGTCCTCACGGAAGGCACCGCGCCGCCTGGCCTCGGTGGGCGTCACTTCCTCGCT
GCGCTCAAGTGCGCGGTACAGGGTCGAGCGATGCACGCCAAGCAGTGCAGCCGCCTCTTTCACGGTGCGG
CCTTCCTGGTCGATCAGCTCGCGGGCGTGCGCGATCTGTGCCGGGGTGAGGGTAGGGCGGGGGCCAAACT
TCACGCCTCGGGCCTTGGCGGCCTCGCGCCCGCTCCGGGTGCGGTCGATGATTAGGGAACGCTCGAACTC
GGCAATGCCGGCGAACACGGTCAACACCATGCGGCCGGCCGGCGTGGTGGTGTCGGCCCACGGCTCTGCC
AGGCTACGCAGGCCCGCGCCGGCCTCCTGGATGCGCTCGGCAATGTCCAGTAGGTCGCGGGTGCTGCGGG
CCAGGCGGTCTAGCCTGGTCACTGTCACAACGTCGCCAGGGCGTAGGTGGTCAAGCATCCTGGCCAGCTC
CGGGCGGTCGCGCCTGGTGCCGGTGATCTTCTCGGAAAACAGCTTGGTGCAGCCGGCCGCGTGCAGTTCG
GCCCGTTGGTTGGTCAAGTCCTGGTCGTCGGTGCTGACGCGGGCATAGCCCAGCAGGCCAGCGGCGGCGC
TCTTGTTCATGGCGTAATGTCTCCGGTTCTAGTCGCAAGTATTCTACTTTATGCGACTAAAACACGCGAC
AAGAAAACGCCAGGAAAAGGGCAGGGCGGCAGCCTGTCGCGTAACTTAGGACTTGTGCGACATGTCGTTT
TCAGAAGACGGCTGCACTGAACGTCAGAAGCCGACTGCACTATAGCAGCGGAGGGGTTGGATCAAAGTAC
TTTGATCCCGAGGGGAACCCTGTGGTTGGCATGCACATACAAATGGACGAACGGATAAACCTTTTCACGC
CCTTTTAAATATCCGATTATTCTAATAAACGCTCTTTTCTCTTAGGTTTACCCGCCAATATATCCTGTCA
AACACTGATAGTTTAAACTGAAGGCGGGAAACGACAATCTGATCCAAGCTCAAGCTGCTCTAGCATTCGC
CATTCAGGCTGCGCAACTGTTGGGAAGGGCGATCGGTGCGGGCCTCTTCGCTATTACGCCAGCTGGCGAA
AGGGGGATGTGCTGCAAGGCGATTAAGTTGGGTAACGCCAGGGTTTTCCCAGTCACGACGTTGTAAAACG
ACGGCCAGTGCCAAGCTTGCATGCCTGCAGGTCAACATGGTGGAGCACGACACACTTGTCTACTCCAAAA
ATATCAAAGATACAGTCTCAGAAGACCAAAGGGCAATTGAGACTTTTCAACAAAGGGTAATATCCGGAAA
CCTCCTCGGATTCCATTGCCCAGCTATCTGTCACTTTATTGTGAAGATAGTGGAAAAGGAAGGTGGCTCC
TACAAATGCCATCATTGCGATAAAGGAAAGGCCATCGTTGAAGATGCCTCTGCCGACAGTGGTCCCAAAG
ATGGACCCCCACCCACGAGGAGCATCGTGGAAAAAGAAGACGTTCCAACCACGTCTTCAAAGCAAGTGGA
TTGATGTGATAACATGGTGGAGCACGACACACTTGTCTACTCCAAAAATATCAAAGATACAGTCTCAGAA
GACCAAAGGGCAATTGAGACTTTTCAACAAAGGGTAATATCCGGAAACCTCCTCGGATTCCATTGCCCAG
CTATCTGTCACTTTATTGTGAAGATAGTGGAAAAGGAAGGTGGCTCCTACAAATGCCATCATTGCGATAA
AGGAAAGGCCATCGTTGAAGATGCCTCTGCCGACAGTGGTCCCAAAGATGGACCCCCACCCACGAGGAGC
ATCGTGGAAAAAGAAGACGTTCCAACCACGTCTTCAAAGCAAGTGGATTGATGTGATATCTCCACTGACG
TAAGGGATGACGCACAATCCCACTATCCTTCGCAAGACCCTTCCTCTATATAAGGAAGTTCATTTCATTT
GGAGAGGACCTCGACTCTAGAGGATCCCCGGGTACCGGGCCCCCCCTCGAGGCGCGCCAATGAGAATCCT
CCAAAACAAAACAATGAAAGAACAAGACAACCAACTCAAAATCCCTGAACCATTACGAGCTGACTGGTTC
ATGGTTCTAGTCACCATCCAAGCTGATCTAATCTACAACGCACTCGTGGTATTATCCTCACCTTTCTTTC
TCCTATACCGCTCTTACCGCCGCGCAGTCGTTACCGTCTCCGCAGCAGAAAAAGCGGTTAAACGTGCTCC
AGCGCAGATAGCTGGTGGTGCGGGGCGGGTTGTTAGGAGGACATGGTTTGGTATATTGGGTGCATGCCAC
GTGTCAATGGTAATGGTGTTGGCTTTGATTTTGGCGGTTGTTATTGGTGTTGGGATTGTGAGTTTGTATG
TAGAAAAGCCTGTGGTTGTGAGAGACAGATTGTTCTTTGATTACACTGAAGAAAACCCCAGTGCGGTTTT
TAGTTTTGATAAGAAGAAGAGATCGTTTAGTGTTCCTGTTGGTCATAGTGTTCATGTCTCTTTAGTGCTT
TGGATGCCTGAATCTGAAATTAATCGAAGAATTGGAGTATTTCAGTTGAAAGTAGAGCTTTTATCGTTGA
AAGGCGAGACAATCGCGAGATCGAGCCAACCTTGTATGTTACGGTTCAGAAGCAAACCTATAAGACTTGC
ACGAACATTTGTGATGAGTGTTCCACTTATAGCCGGGATAGCAAACGAAGCACAAACAATGAGAATCGAT
GCATTAAAGCACCAAGAGAAAATGCCAAGGACAAAAGCCGTGAGAGCGACTCTGATTCCGCGTGCACAAA
CTCGGACATTGCCTCAGTTATATGAAGCAGAGATCGTTATAAACTCAAAACCGCCCTGGATTAAACGAAT
GGCTTATAACTGGAAATGGACTCTTTGCGTATGGACTTCAATGTACCTTTACGTCGCGATTTTGACCGCA
CTTCTTTGGTGTTTTAGACCGGTTTTGTTCCCTTACACTTCCTCAAGAACCATTTCGGAGAGCGAAAACT
TAGAGATCGAAGTAGTTGAAGAGGAACAAGAACAAGTCATGGAAAGACGACGGAGGGAAAGAAGAAACCA
GCCTCGTCGAAGAAATTTTGCTACTACACAGAAAAGTTATACATAGTTAATTAACTAGTTCTAGAGCGGC
CGCCACCGCGGTGGAGCTCGAATTTCCCCGATCGTTCAAACATTTGGCAATAAAGTTTCTTAAGATTGAA
TCCTGTTGCCGGTCTTGCGATGATTATCATATAATTTCTGTTGAATTACGTTAAGCATGTAATAATTAAC
ATGTAATGCATGACGTTATTTATGAGATGGGTTTTTATGATTAGAGTCCCGCAATTATACATTTAATACG
CGATAGAAAACAAAATATAGCGCGCAAACTAGGATAAATTATCGCGCGCGGTGTCATCTATGTTACTAGA
TCGGGAATT
