>Addgene plasmid #96973 | pMDC32-SEIPIN1 | depositor partial sequence | sequence record 178536 | Insert sequence
ATGAGAATCCTCCAAAACAAAACAATGAAAGAACAAGACAACCAACTCAAAATCCCTGAACCATTACGAG
CTGACTGGTTCATGGTTCTAGTCACCATCCAAGCTGATCTAATCTACAACGCACTCGTGGTATTATCCTC
ACCTTTCTTTCTCCTATACCGCTCTTACCGCCGCGCAGTCGTTACCGTCTCCGCAGCAGAAAAAGCGGTT
AAACGTGCTCCAGCGCAGATAGCTGGTGGTGCGGGGCGGGTTGTTAGGAGGACATGGTTTGGTATATTGG
GTGCATGCCACGTGTCAATGGTAATGGTGTTGGCTTTGATTTTGGCGGTTGTTATTGGTGTTGGGATTGT
GAGTTTGTATGTAGAAAAGCCTGTGGTTGTGAGAGACAGATTGTTCTTTGATTACACTGAAGAAAACCCC
AGTGCGGTTTTTAGTTTTGATAAGAAGAAGAGATCGTTTAGTGTTCCTGTTGGTCATAGTGTTCATGTCT
CTTTAGTGCTTTGGATGCCTGAATCTGAAATTAATCGAAGAATTGGAGTATTTCAGTTGAAAGTAGAGCT
TTTATCGTTGAAAGGCGAGACAATCGCGAGATCGAGCCAACCTTGTATGTTACGGTTCAGAAGCAAACCT
ATAAGACTTGCACGAACATTTGTGATGAGTGTTCCACTTATAGCCGGGATAGCAAACGAAGCACAAACAA
TGAGAATCGATGCATTAAAGCACCAAGAGAAAATGCCAAGGACAAAAGCCGTGAGAGCGACTCTGATTCC
GCGTGCACAAACTCGGACATTGCCTCAGTTATATGAAGCAGAGATCGTTATAAACTCAAAACCGCCCTGG
ATTAAACGAATGGCTTATAACTGGAAATGGACTCTTTGCGTATGGACTTCAATGTACCTTTACGTCGCGA
TTTTGACCGCACTTCTTTGGTGTTTTAGACCGGTTTTGTTCCCTTACACTTCCTCAAGAACCATTTCGGA
GAGCGAAAACTTAGAGATCGAAGTAGTTGAAGAGGAACAAGAACAAGTCATGGAAAGACGACGGAGGGAA
AGAAGAAACCAGCCTCGTCGAAGAAATTTTGCTACTACACAGAAAAGTTATACATAG
